>Addgene plasmid #65143 | pYTK036 | depositor full sequence | sequence record 110196 | Full Sequence
TCGGTCTCCTATGGACAAGAAGTATTCTATCGGACTGGATATCGGGACTAATAGCGTCGGGTGGGCCGTG
ATCACTGACGAGTACAAGGTGCCCTCTAAGAAGTTCAAGGTGCTCGGGAACACCGACCGGCATTCCATCA
AGAAAAATCTGATCGGAGCTCTCCTCTTTGATTCAGGGGAAACCGCTGAAGCAACCCGCCTCAAGCGGAC
TGCTAGACGGCGGTACACCAGGAGGAAGAACCGGATTTGTTACCTTCAAGAGATATTCTCCAACGAAATG
GCAAAGGTCGACGACAGCTTCTTCCATAGGCTGGAAGAATCATTCCTCGTGGAAGAGGATAAGAAGCATG
AACGGCATCCCATCTTCGGTAATATCGTCGACGAGGTGGCCTATCACGAGAAATACCCAACCATCTACCA
TCTTCGCAAAAAGCTGGTGGACTCAACCGACAAGGCAGACCTCCGGCTTATCTACCTGGCCCTGGCCCAC
ATGATCAAGTTCAGAGGCCACTTCCTGATCGAGGGCGACCTCAATCCTGACAATAGCGATGTGGATAAAC
TGTTCATCCAGCTGGTGCAGACTTACAACCAGCTCTTTGAAGAGAACCCCATCAATGCAAGCGGAGTCGA
TGCCAAGGCCATTCTGTCAGCCCGGCTGTCAAAGAGCCGCAGACTTGAGAATCTTATCGCTCAGCTGCCG
GGTGAAAAGAAAAATGGACTGTTCGGGAACCTGATTGCTCTTTCACTTGGGCTGACTCCCAATTTCAAGT
CTAATTTCGACCTGGCAGAGGATGCCAAGCTGCAACTGTCCAAGGACACCTATGATGACGATCTCGACAA
CCTCCTGGCCCAGATCGGTGACCAATACGCCGACCTTTTCCTTGCTGCTAAGAATCTTTCTGACGCCATC
CTGCTGTCTGACATTCTCCGCGTGAACACTGAAATCACCAAGGCCCCTCTTTCAGCTTCAATGATTAAGC
GGTATGATGAGCACCACCAGGACCTGACCCTGCTTAAGGCACTCGTCCGGCAGCAGCTTCCGGAGAAGTA
CAAGGAAATCTTCTTTGACCAGTCAAAGAATGGATACGCCGGCTACATCGACGGAGGTGCCTCCCAAGAG
GAATTTTATAAGTTTATCAAACCTATCCTTGAGAAGATGGACGGCACCGAAGAGCTCCTCGTGAAACTGA
ATCGGGAGGATCTGCTGCGGAAGCAGCGCACTTTCGACAATGGGAGCATTCCCCACCAGATCCATCTTGG
GGAGCTTCACGCCATCCTTCGGCGCCAAGAGGACTTCTACCCCTTTCTTAAGGACAACAGGGAGAAGATT
GAGAAAATTCTCACTTTCCGCATCCCCTACTACGTGGGACCCCTCGCCAGAGGAAATAGCCGGTTTGCTT
GGATGACCAGAAAGTCAGAAGAAACTATCACTCCCTGGAACTTCGAAGAGGTGGTGGACAAGGGAGCCAG
CGCTCAGTCATTCATCGAACGGATGACTAACTTCGATAAGAACCTCCCCAATGAGAAGGTCCTGCCGAAA
CATTCCCTGCTCTACGAGTACTTTACCGTGTACAACGAGCTGACCAAGGTGAAATATGTCACCGAAGGGA
TGAGGAAGCCCGCATTCCTGTCAGGCGAACAAAAGAAGGCAATTGTGGACCTTCTGTTCAAGACCAATAG
AAAGGTGACCGTGAAGCAGCTGAAGGAGGACTATTTCAAGAAAATTGAATGCTTCGACTCTGTGGAGATT
AGCGGGGTCGAAGATCGGTTCAACGCAAGCCTGGGTACTTACCATGATCTGCTTAAGATCATCAAGGACA
AGGATTTTCTGGACAATGAGGAGAACGAGGACATCCTTGAGGACATTGTCCTGACTCTCACTCTGTTCGA
GGACCGGGAAATGATCGAGGAGAGGCTTAAGACCTACGCCCATCTGTTCGACGATAAAGTGATGAAGCAA
CTTAAACGGAGAAGATATACCGGATGGGGACGCCTTAGCCGCAAACTCATCAACGGAATCCGGGACAAAC
AGAGCGGAAAGACCATTCTTGATTTCCTTAAGAGCGACGGATTCGCTAATCGCAACTTCATGCAACTTAT
CCATGATGATTCCCTGACCTTTAAGGAGGACATCCAGAAGGCCCAAGTGTCTGGACAAGGTGACTCACTG
CACGAGCATATCGCAAATCTGGCTGGTTCACCCGCTATTAAGAAGGGTATTCTCCAGACCGTGAAAGTCG
TGGACGAGCTGGTCAAGGTGATGGGTCGCCATAAACCAGAGAACATTGTCATCGAGATGGCCAGGGAAAA
CCAGACTACCCAGAAGGGACAGAAGAACAGCAGGGAGCGGATGAAAAGAATTGAGGAAGGGATTAAGGAG
CTCGGGTCACAGATCCTTAAAGAGCACCCGGTGGAAAACACCCAGCTTCAGAATGAGAAGCTCTATCTGT
ACTACCTTCAAAATGGACGCGATATGTATGTGGACCAAGAGCTTGATATCAACAGGCTCTCAGACTACGA
CGTGGACCATATCGTCCCTCAGAGCTTCCTCAAAGACGACTCAATTGACAATAAGGTGCTGACTCGCTCA
GACAAGAACCGGGGAAAGTCAGATAACGTGCCCTCAGAGGAAGTCGTGAAAAAGATGAAGAACTATTGGC
GCCAGCTTCTGAACGCAAAGCTGATCACTCAGCGGAAGTTCGACAATCTCACTAAGGCTGAGAGGGGCGG
ACTGAGCGAACTGGACAAAGCAGGATTCATTAAACGGCAACTTGTGGAGACTCGGCAGATTACTAAACAT
GTCGCCCAAATCCTTGACTCACGCATGAATACCAAGTACGACGAAAACGACAAACTTATCCGCGAGGTGA
AGGTGATTACCCTGAAGTCCAAGCTGGTCAGCGATTTCAGAAAGGACTTTCAATTCTACAAAGTGCGGGA
GATCAATAACTATCATCATGCTCATGACGCATATCTGAATGCCGTGGTGGGAACCGCCCTGATCAAGAAG
TACCCAAAGCTGGAAAGCGAGTTCGTGTACGGAGACTACAAGGTCTACGACGTGCGCAAGATGATTGCCA
AATCTGAGCAGGAGATCGGAAAGGCCACCGCAAAGTACTTCTTCTACAGCAACATCATGAATTTCTTCAA
GACCGAAATCACCCTTGCAAACGGTGAGATCCGGAAGAGGCCGCTCATCGAGACTAATGGGGAGACTGGC
GAAATCGTGTGGGACAAGGGCAGAGATTTCGCTACCGTGCGCAAAGTGCTTTCTATGCCTCAAGTGAACA
TCGTGAAGAAAACCGAGGTGCAAACCGGAGGCTTTTCTAAGGAATCAATCCTCCCCAAGCGCAACTCCGA
CAAGCTCATTGCAAGGAAGAAGGATTGGGACCCTAAGAAGTACGGCGGATTCGATTCACCAACTGTGGCT
TATTCTGTCCTGGTCGTGGCTAAGGTGGAAAAAGGAAAGTCTAAGAAGCTCAAGAGCGTGAAGGAACTGC
TGGGTATCACCATTATGGAGCGCAGCTCCTTCGAGAAGAACCCAATTGACTTTCTCGAAGCCAAAGGTTA
CAAGGAAGTCAAGAAGGACCTTATCATCAAGCTCCCAAAGTATAGCCTGTTCGAACTGGAGAATGGGCGG
AAGCGGATGCTCGCCTCCGCTGGCGAACTTCAGAAGGGTAATGAGCTGGCTCTCCCCTCCAAGTACGTGA
ATTTCCTCTACCTTGCAAGCCATTACGAGAAGCTGAAGGGGAGCCCCGAGGACAACGAGCAAAAGCAACT
GTTTGTGGAGCAGCATAAGCATTATCTGGACGAGATCATTGAGCAGATTTCCGAGTTTTCTAAACGCGTC
ATTCTCGCTGATGCCAACCTCGATAAAGTCCTTAGCGCATACAATAAGCACAGAGACAAACCAATTCGGG
AGCAGGCTGAGAATATCATCCACCTGTTCACCCTCACCAATCTTGGTGCCCCTGCCGCATTCAAGTACTT
CGACACCACCATCGACCGGAAACGCTATACCTCCACCAAAGAAGTGCTGGACGCCACCCTCATCCACCAG
AGCATCACCGGACTTTACGAAACTCGGATTGACCTCTCACAGCTCGGAGGGGATGAGGGAGCTGATCCAA
AAAAGAAGAGAAAGGTAGATCCAAAAAAGAAGAGAAAGGTATAAGGATCCTGAGACCAGACCAATAAAAA
ACGCCCGGCGGCAACCGAGCGTTCTGAACAAATCCAGATGGAGTTCTGAGGTCATTACTGGATCTATCAA
CAGGAGTCCAAGCGAGCTCGATATCAAATTACGCCCCGCCCTGCCACTCATCGCAGTACTGTTGTAATTC
ATTAAGCATTCTGCCGACATGGAAGCCATCACAAACGGCATGATGAACCTGAATCGCCAGCGGCATCAGC
ACCTTGTCGCCTTGCGTATAATATTTGCCCATGGTGAAAACGGGGGCGAAGAAGTTGTCCATATTGGCCA
CGTTTAAATCAAAACTGGTGAAACTCACCCAGGGATTGGCTGAAACGAAAAACATATTCTCAATAAACCC
TTTAGGGAAATAGGCCAGGTTTTCACCGTAACACGCCACATCTTGCGAATATATGTGTAGAAACTGCCGG
AAATCGTCGTGGTATTCACTCCAGAGCGATGAAAACGTTTCAGTTTGCTCATGGAAAACGGTGTAACAAG
GGTGAACACTATCCCATATCACCAGCTCACCGTCTTTCATTGCCATACGAAATTCCGGATGAGCATTCAT
CAGGCGGGCAAGAATGTGAATAAAGGCCGGATAAAACTTGTGCTTATTTTTCTTTACGGTCTTTAAAAAG
GCCGTAATATCCAGCTGAACGGTCTGGTTATAGGTACATTGAGCAACTGACTGAAATGCCTCAAAATGTT
CTTTACGATGCCATTGGGATATATCAACGGTGGTATATCCAGTGATTTTTTTCTCCATTTTAGCTTCCTT
AGCTCCTGAAAATCTCGATAACTCAAAAAATACGCCCGGTAGTGATCTTATTTCATTATGGTGAAAGTTG
GAACCTCTTACGTGCCCGATCAATCATGACCAAAATCCCTTAACGTGAGTTTTCGTTCCACTGAGCGTCA
GACCCCGTAGAAAAGATCAAAGGATCTTCTTGAGATCCTTTTTTTCTGCGCGTAATCTGCTGCTTGCAAA
CAAAAAAACCACCGCTACCAGCGGTGGTTTGTTTGCCGGATCAAGAGCTACCAACTCTTTTTCCGAAGGT
AACTGGCTTCAGCAGAGCGCAGATACCAAATACTGTTCTTCTAGTGTAGCCGTAGTTAGGCCACCACTTC
AAGAACTCTGTAGCACCGCCTACATACCTCGCTCTGCTAATCCTGTTACCAGTGGCTGCTGCCAGTGGCG
ATAAGTCGTGTCTTACCGGGTTGGACTCAAGACGATAGTTACCGGATAAGGCGCAGCGGTCGGGCTGAAC
GGGGGGTTCGTGCACACAGCCCAGCTTGGAGCGAACGACCTACACCGAACTGAGATACCTACAGCGTGAG
CTATGAGAAAGCGCCACGCTTCCCGAAGGGAGAAAGGCGGACAGGTATCCGGTAAGCGGCAGGGTCGGAA
CAGGAGAGCGCACGAGGGAGCTTCCAGGGGGAAACGCCTGGTATCTTTATAGTCCTGTCGGGTTTCGCCA
CCTCTGACTTGAGCGTCGATTTTTGTGATGCTCGTCAGGGGGGCGGAGCCTATGGAAAAACGCCAGCAAC
GCGGCCTTTTTACGGTTCCTGGCCTTTTGCTGGCCTTTTGCTCACATGTTCTTTCCTGCGTTATCCCCTG
ATTCTGTGGATAACCGTAG
Features (pLannotate 1.2.2; 7 found; start..end, strand, type, name):
     11..4114    +  CDS            cas9: CAS9_STRP1 - Also known as csn1 From Streptococcus pyogenes serotype M1.
   4127..4147    +  CDS            SV40 NLS: nuclear localization signal of SV40 (simian virus 40) large T antigen
   4151..4171    +  CDS            SV40 NLS: nuclear localization signal of SV40 (simian virus 40) large T antigen
   4194..4228    -  terminator     lambda t0 terminator: minimal transcription terminator from phage lambda (Scholtissek and Grosse, 1987)
   4302..4958    -  CDS            cat: CAT_ECOLX - Experimental evidence at protein level: Swiss-Prot protein existence level 1. This enzyme is an effector of chloramphenicol resistance in bacteria. From Escherichia coli. This protein is used as a marker in many commonly used cloning vectors, such as pACYC184.
   4959..5056    -  promoter       cat promoter: promoter of the E. coli cat gene encoding chloramphenicol acetyltransferase
   5140..5728    +  rep_origin     ori: high-copy-number ColE1/pMB1/pBR322/pUC origin of replication
