[The description below was written by a language model from this plasmid's Addgene catalogue record and pLannotate feature annotations shown in this document.]
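Description:
pYTK036 is a part plasmid from the Dueber Yeast Toolkit (YTK), a modular multipart assembly system for building yeast expression constructs. It is built on the pYTK001 part-entry backbone and is catalogued as a bacterial vector, although here that reflects how it is stored and propagated rather than any expression function. The 5.8 kb plasmid replicates in E. coli from a high-copy ColE1/pUC-type origin. It is selected with chloramphenicol through a cat (chloramphenicol acetyltransferase) gene driven by its native cat promoter and followed by a minimal lambda t0 terminator.

The payload is the Streptococcus pyogenes Cas9 coding sequence, followed at its 3′ end by two tandem SV40 large T antigen nuclear localization signals, which would direct the nuclease to the nucleus of a eukaryotic host. The insert was cloned into the backbone through BsmBI sites that were destroyed in the process. It is formatted as a Type 3 part, the category the toolkit generally reserves for coding sequences.

No promoter or terminator flanking Cas9 appears in the feature table, which is consistent with its role as a bare coding-sequence module. Expression is expected only once the part has been combined with the other part types (such as promoter and terminator parts) in a subsequent assembly. The annotation does not show the assembly sites or overhangs that flank the part. pYTK036 therefore serves as a source of an NLS-tagged Cas9 open reading frame for assembling custom cassettes within the YTK framework, presumably for CRISPR-based genome editing in yeast, though the record does not state specific applications.
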