Addgene plasmid #65143: pYTK036
Purpose: Encodes Cas9 as a Type 3 part to be used in the Dueber YTK system
Depositing lab: John Dueber. Depositing organization: University of California, Berkeley. Publication: A Highly Characterized Yeast Toolkit for Modular, Multipart Assembly. Lee ME, DeLoache WC, Cervantes B, Dueber JE. ACS Synth Biol. 2015 Apr 14. 10.1021/sb500366v PubMed 25871405.
Backbone
  Vector backbone: pYTK001
  Vector type: Bacterial Expression
Growth in bacteria
  Bacterial resistance: Chloramphenicol, 25 μg/mL
  Growth temperature: 37°C
  Growth strain: DH10B
  Copy number: High Copy
Gene/Insert
  Gene/Insert name: Cas9
  Cloning method: Restriction Enzyme; 5′ cloning site BsmBI (destroyed during cloning); 3′ cloning site BsmBI (destroyed during cloning)
Terms and licenses: Academic/Nonprofit Terms; Industry Terms: Not Available to Industry
Depositor comments: Type 3 parts are generally reserved for coding sequences in the Dueber YTK. For more information, please visit the supplemental information in PMID:25871405.
How to cite: pYTK036 was a gift from John Dueber (Addgene plasmid # 65143 ; http://n2t.net/addgene:65143 ; RRID:Addgene_65143)
