>Addgene plasmid #65143 | pYTK036 | addgene partial sequence | sequence record 112483 | CAT-F 5'-GTTTGTGATGGCTTCCATGTC-3'
CAGTACTGCGATGAGTGGCAGGGCGGGGCGTAATTTGATATCGAGCTCGCTTGGACTCCTGTTGATAGAT
CCAGTAATGACCTCAGAACTCCATCTGGATTTGTTCAGAACGCTCGGTTGCCGCCGGGCGTTTTTTATTG
GTCTGGTCTCAGGATCCTTATACCTTTCTCTTCTTTTTTGGATCTACCTTTCTCTTCTTTTTTGGATCAG
CTCCCTCATCCCCTCCGAGCTGTGAGAGGTCAATCCGAGTTTCGTAAAGTCCGGTGATGCTCTGGTGGAT
GAGGGTGGCGTCCAGCACTTCTTTGGTGGAGGTATAGCGTTTCCGGTCGATGGTGGTGTCGAAGTACTTG
AATGCGGCAGGGGCACCAAGATTGGTGAGGGTGAACAGGTGGATGATATTCTCAGCCTGCTCCCGAATTG
GTTTGTCTCTGTGCTTATTGTATGCGCTAAGGACTTTATCGAGGTTGGCATCAGCGAGAATGACGCGTTT
AGAAAACTCGGAAATCTGCTCAATGATCTCGTCCAGATAATGCTTATGCTGCTCCACAAACAGTTGCTTT
TGCTCGTTGTCCTCGGGGCTCCCCTTCAGCTTCTCGTAATGGCTTGCAAGGTAGAGGAAATTCACGTACT
TGGAGGGGAGAGCCAGCTCATTACCCTTCTGAAGTTCGCCAGCGGAGGCGAGCATCCGCTTCCGCCCATT
CTCCAGTTCGAACAGGCTATACTTTGGGAGCTTGATGATAAGGTCCTTCTTGACTTCCTTGTAACCTTTG
G
