>Addgene plasmid #65143 | pYTK036 | addgene partial sequence | sequence record 218253 | pRS414-R 5'-CACCTCTGACTTGAGCGTCG-3'
CGCCAGCAACGCGGCCTTTTTACGGTTCCTGGCCTTTTGCTGGCCTTTTGCTCACATGTTCTTTCCTGCG
TTATCCCCTGATTCTGTGGATAACCGTAGTCGGTCTCCTATGGACAAGAAGTATTCTATCGGACTGGATA
TCGGGACTAATAGCGTCGGGTGGGCCGTGATCACTGACGAGTACAAGGTGCCCTCTAAGAAGTTCAAGGT
GCTCGGGAACACCGACCGGCATTCCATCAAGAAAAATCTGATCGGAGCTCTCCTCTTTGATTCAGGGGAA
ACCGCTGAAGCAACCCGCCTCAAGCGGACTGCTAGACGGCGGTACACCAGGAGGAAGAACCGGATTTGTT
ACCTTCAAGAGATATTCTCCAACGAAATGGCAAAGGTCGACGACAGCTTCTTCCATAGGCTGGAAGAATC
ATTCCTCGTGGAAGAGGATAAGAAGCATGAACGGCATCCCATCTTCGGTAATATCGTCGACGAGGTGGCC
TATCACGAGAAATACCCAACCATCTACCATCTTCGCAAAAAGCTGGTGGACTCAACCGACAAGGCAGACC
TCCGGCTTATCTACCTGGCCCTGGCCCACATGATCAAGTTCAGAGGCCACTTCCTGATCGAGGGCGACCT
CAATCCTGACAATAGCGATGTGGATAAACTGTTCATCCAGCTGGTGCAGACTTACAACCAGCTCTTTGAA
GAGAACCCCATCAATGCAAGCGGAGTCGATGCCAAGGCCATTCTGTCAGCCCGGCTGTCAAAGAGCCGCA
GACTTGAGAATCTTATCGCTCAGCTGCCGGGTGAAAAGAAAAATGGACTGTTCGGGAACCTGATTGCTCT
TTCACTTGGGCTGACTCCCAATTTCAAGTCTAATTTCGACCTGGCAGAGGATGCCAAGCTGC
